>Addgene plasmid #39750 | KHBD00734 | depositor partial sequence | sequence record 50190 | KHBD00734 sequence 7488 bps
ATGAATGAAGGTAATTCAGCAGGAGGGGGGCATGAAGGGCTCAGCCCGGCCCCTCCTGCTGTGCCAGACC
GCGTAACTCCACATTCAACGGAAATTTCAGTTGCCCCCGCCAATTCTACAAGCACAACAGTACGAGCAGC
AGGATCAGTAGGAGCAGCCTTGCCGGCCACCCGCCATCACCAACATATAGCGACCCAAGTGAAGGGAATC
GCCAGCAGCAGCAGCAAACAACAGAAGCAACTGGCCAGTGCGCAGCTGGTGCCGCTGTCGCCCTTGCCGC
AACAACAACAGCAAACGGCAGAGGCAACGGCAGCAGCAGCAGCACCCGCCCACTCCAACGTATCCGTTTC
CTCCAGCACAATAGAAGCCTCTGTTTTGCCGCCGCAGGCCAAGCGTCAGCGTTTGGACGACAACGAGGAC
AGGACGAGTGCCGCCAGCATTGTTGGACCAGCCGAGAGCAGCAACATTGTAAGCTCCCTGCTACCAGCGT
CGGTGGCCTCCAGCAGCGAGGTCGGCGGGCTTTCTTCTACGGCCCTGCAGGACTTGAATGCCCTCAAGAA
GCGCATACTCCAGCAGAAATTGCAGATCTTGCGTAATCTTAAAGAAAGGCATCTTGAAAATGTGTCCGAA
TACTTTTACCTACAAAACGGCGGCAGTATGATGGACTACCCCGCGTGGCGCAAGAAGACACCAACCCCGC
AGTTCATCAGCTACAGCAATGCGAATCGTATAGATCAGCTGATACACGAAGATAAGCCGAGCACATCAGC
AGCAGCAGCTGCGGCACAGAATCAGAAATATACCACCCAACAGACAGACTCTGTGGAGTCCTCACTAGTC
AGTGGCATCGGTACTGGAGCGACAAAAGGAGCGCCATTGGATGGCAATATCAGCAATAGTACTGTGAAAA
CGAATACGCAATCTCAAGTTCCAAGCAAGATTGGCAGCTTCACAGAATCAACGCCCGCAGCAACAGAAAG
CAACTCAAGTACCACAGTTCCAGGAACAGCTACAAGTGGCGCCGCAACCAGCACATCAGCTACTTCGGCC
GAGGCTAGTGGTAATGTCCTGGCAGTGGAAGCAGAAATCAAAATCCCAGCTGTTGGAGCCACACCAGTGG
CCATTTCCACCAAGCTTCCCGCTGCCGTCGTCCAGCTAACGCAACAAGGTGGCACCCCTTTATTGCCCTG
CAATACATCCGCCGGGTCCACGGCGCTTCGTCGTCCCCAAGGTCAGAACAATGCCTCAAGCGGATCCGCC
GCGGCATCTGGAGGCGGAGGAAGCCTCACACCCACACCGCTCTACACTGGCAATGGCCCGGCCGCTCTGG
GCGGTAGCGGAGGACTCACGCCTGGCACTCCAACTTCTGGCAGTCTGCTCAGCCCTGCCTTGGGCGGTGG
CTCCGGAACGCCCAACAGTGCGGCGCAGGAGTTCTCTTTTAAGGCCAAGCAAGAGGTGTATGTGATGCAG
CGTATATCGGAACTACAGAGAGAGGGATTATGGACTGAGCGGCGCCTGCCCAAGCTGCAGGAGCCCAGCC
GCCCCAAGGCGCATTGGGACTATCTTCTCGAGGAGATGGTCTGGCTGGCGGCAGATTTTGCACAGGAACG
CAAGTGGAAGAAAAACGCGGCCAAGAAGTGTGCCAAGATGGTGCAGAAGTATTTCCAGGACAAGGCCACC
GCTGCCCAGCGGGCGGAAAAGGCCCAAGAGCTGCAGCTAAAGCGTGTCGCTTCCTTTATTGCACGCGAGG
TGAAGAGCTTTTGGTCGAATGTTGAGAAGCTGGTCGAGTACAAGCACCAAACTAAGATCGAGGAAAAACG
CAAGCAGGCTTTAGACCAACACCTCAGCTTTATTGTAGACCAGACAGAAAAGTTCTCACAGCAATTGGTA
GAGGGAATGAACAAGAGTGTGGCGGATACGCCCAGTCTTAATTCTAGCCGTCTAACATCGCCGAAACGGG
AGTCCGATGATGACTTTCGCCCTGAGTCTGGTTCAGAAGATGATGAGGAGACTATCGCCAAGGCCGAAGA
AGATGCAGCCGATGTGAAAGAGGAGGTGACGGCGCTAGCTAAGGAATCTGAAATGGACTTTGATGACTTC
CTTAATGATCTACCACCTGGCTATCTGGAAAATCGTGATAAGCTTATGAAAGAGGAGCAGAGCTCGGCGA
TAAAGACCGAAACGCCTGATGACAGCGATGATAGTGAGTTCGAGGCGAAGGAAGCCAGCGACGATGACGA
AAATACCATCAGCAAGCAGGAAGAAGCCGAGCAGGAGATAGACCACAAAAAGGAGATCGATGAACTGGAG
GCAGACAATGATCTCTCAGTGGAGCAGCTGTTGGCGAAATACAAGTCTGAACAACCTCCTAGTCCCAAGC
GACGAAAGTTAGCGCCGCGTGATCCTGAGCTGGACTCTGATGATGATTCGACGGCAGTTGATTCCACCGA
AGAAAGCGAAGATGCGGCCACCGAGGATGAAGAAGATCTCTCTACTGTTAAAACTGATACGGATATGGAG
GAACAGGATGAACAGGAGGACGGTCTTAAGAGTCTAATGGCGGACGCTGATGCAACAAGTGGTGCTGCTG
GCAGCGGAAGCACGGCTGGGGCAAGCGGCAACAAGGATGATATGCTGAACGACGCTGCCGCCCTGGCCGA
GAGCCTCCAGCCCAAGGGTAATACCTTGTCCTCAACCAATGTGGTTACTCCTGTGCCCTTCCTGCTAAAG
CACTCCTTGCGTGAGTACCAGCACATCGGGCTCGATTGGCTGGTCACAATGAATGAGCGCAAGTTAAACG
GCATCTTGGCCGACGAGATGGGTCTGGGCAAGACCATCCAGACCATTGCGCTATTGGCCCACCTTGCCTG
CGCAAAGGGCAACTGGGGACCTCATCTCATTGTGGTGCCTTCGTCTGTGATGCTCAATTGGGAAATGGAG
TTCAAGAAGTGGTGCCCCGGCTTTAAAATACTCACCTACTACGGCTCCCAGAAGGAGCGCAAGCTAAAAC
GCGTAGGTTGGACCAAGCCAAATGCGTTCCATGTGTGTATCACGTCCTACAAGCTGGTGGTGCAAGATCA
ACAAAGCTTCCGCCGCAAAAAGTGGAAGTATCTCATCCTGGATGAAGCGCAGAACATTAAGAACTTTAAG
TCCCAGCGCTGGCAGTTGCTACTTAACTTTTCTACAGAGAGGCGTCTGTTATTAACTGGAACCCCACTAC
AGAACGATCTGATGGAGCTCTGGTCCCTGATGCACTTTCTTATGCCATATGTGTTCTCATCGCACCGCGA
GTTTAAGGAATGGTTCTCGAACCCAATGACTGGCATGATTGAGGGCAACATGGAGTACAACGAGACTTTA
ATTACTCGTCTGCACAAGGTGATTCGTCCGTTCCTACTTCGACGCCTCAAAAAGGAGGTGGAAAAACAGA
TGCCCAAGAAGTACGAGCATGTTATAACGTGTCGTCTGTCGAATCGCCAGCGCTATTTATATGAGGACTT
CATGAGCCGCGCCAAAACTCGTGAGACTCTGCAAACGGGAAACTTGTTGAGCGTGATAAATGTACTGATG
CAGTTGCGAAAAGTGTGCAATCATCCGAACATGTTTGAAGCGCGTCCTACGATCTCGCCATTTCAAATGG
ACGGAATTACATTCCACACTCCGCGACTCGTCTGCGATATAATGGAATATGATCCGTTCACGCAAATAAA
TCTAGAGACGTTAAACCTCTTGCTGTTGCATTTGGAGCAAACTATGACCGCCTACGTCTCGCACAAATCC
CGCCTGCTCGCCCCGCCTCGCAAGCTGATCGAGGATATCGATACGGCTCCATTGCCAGCTCCCCGTTGTC
CAAATGGCAAATACCGCTTTCATATCCGAGTTCGTAGCGCTGAACTGGCGCAGCGCATCAAATTGAATGC
TGTGAAGGTAGGAGCAAGTCCAGCCATGCGGTTGGAGGGTTCAAAGATTATGCCAATGCGCAATTTGCTA
CCAAGTGGAAGAGTGCTGAAAAGGGTCAGTGCTTCGATCAACCCTGTGAATATGGCTTTGAAACCAGTGG
TGATCAATAGTGTGGTGACAACAACATCATCATCGACCACAGCATCTTCTCCTACTGGAGCTTTAAGCGT
GCTGAGCAACTCCAAGTTGCTGGGTGCACGTTCACAAATTAATGCTCCAACGCCCGCTAAAGTAGCGAAA
ACGATGCAAGACGGAAAACCATTTTTCTACCTCACACCGGCGACGAATTCAGGAGCAGCAGGAGCGCGTC
TTACCCTGACAAGCAAAACCACAGCCTCGGCGTCCACGACGACCTCCAGAACAACAGTTACAGCATCAAC
TACTTCTGGTCAGCAACTAATAAGGGATCCCATTGTCAAAGATTTGGCCACTCATGTAAAAAGCACAGTA
CAAAAGCAAAGCATTGCCAATGGGAAGACGGAGCCCGAGGAAGAAACTGAAGCAGAGGATCCCTACAAAG
TACAGGAGCTGATTCAGATGCGCAAGGAGCAGCGATTGGCAGCGCTTAAACGTATGGCAATGATAAATCG
TCGCCGAACGGATGCCACTCCCATATACGGCGAAGATTGTCGCGAGGCTATACAGCGCTGCATGCAGGCG
ACCCGATCCCTAAAGCGATCAACCTGGCAGACGCGTGGATACGCCAACTGCTGCACTGCCATGGCGCATC
GGAACGGTTGGTCCCTAAACCACTTGCTGAAGAGCTTCGAGGAAAGGTGCGCTGATCTAAAGCCAGTGTT
TGCCAACTTTGTGATCTACGTTCCTTCTGTTTGTGCGCCCCGGATCCGTCGTTATGTACAAAATCTCTCA
TCGACGCACTGGCAGCACGAACAAAGGATTGAAAACATTGTGGATCAGGCCCTGCGGCCTAAGCTGGCGT
TGCTGCATCCAATCATTTCGGAAATGACCACTAAGTTCCCAGATCCGCGTCTCATCCAATACGACTGTGG
CAAGTTGCAGACCATGGATCGTTTGCTACGCCAGCTAAAGGTTAACGGGCATCGTGTACTGATATTCACT
CAGATGACCAAGATGTTGGATGTTTTGGAAGCTTTTCTCAACTACCACGGTCATATTTATCTGCGTTTAG
ATGGCTCTACTCGGGTGGAACAGCGGCAGATCCTGATGGAGCGGTTTAATGGAGATAAACGAATCTTCTG
CTTCATCCTCTCCACGCGGTCTGGTGGAGTGGGCATCAATTTGACGGGTGCCGATACTGTGATCTTTTAC
GACTCCGACTGGAACCCCACAATGGATGCGCAGGCCCAAGATCGTTGCCATCGTATTGGTCAAACGCGAG
ATGTACATATCTACCGTCTTGTCTCCGAAAGAACCATAGAGGTTAACATTCTTAAGAAGGCAAACCAAAA
GCGAATGCTGAGCGACATGGCCATCGAGGGTGGCAACTTTACAACTACGTACTTTAAGAGTTCCACCATA
AAGGATCTCTTTACAATGGAGCAGAGCGAGCAGGACGAGTCGAGCCAAGAGAAGTCGGAAAACAAGGATA
GAATTGTTGCTACAACAACGCTTTCAGATACGCCTTCGACGGTTGTGGAGACGGAGAAGCAGTCACTGCG
TGCATTTGAGCACGCGTTGGCTGCCGCCGAGGACGAGCAGGATGTGCAGGCCACGAAAACGGCTAAAGCC
GAGGTGGCAGCTGATCTGGCCGAGTTCGACGAGAACATTCCTATTGCAACAGAAGATCCAAATGCGGAAG
GAGGCCCTCAAGTGGAACTCAGCAAGGCCGATTTGGAGATGCAGAACTTGGTTAAACAGCTCTCACCGAT
AGAGCGATATGCCATGCGCTTTGTGGAAGAAACTGGAGCGGCATGGACGGCGGAACAATTGCGAGCCGCG
GAAGCGGAGCTGGAGGCCCAGAAACGCGAGTGGGAGGCCAATCGCTTGGCGGCCATGCACAAGGAGGAGG
AGCTGTTAAAGCAAGAAACGGAAGCGGAGGAGATGCTTACCTACAGTCGCAAGGATTCGAGTAATCAGGT
TAATACCAAAACAGATTCCAATTCCAATAAGCGACGACTGGTGAGGGAAAATCGCAGAAACTCAGCTCAG
AAGCTGAGCAGGAGTGTTAGCAGCCATAGCACCGGTAGCAACAACAAGAACAGTAAATCGGCAACGACCC
GTGGAAATAGCCAGAACAGCCTCAATCAGACTGTACCAGTGGGGTCAGGAATAAGCAGGGTGAATAGAAC
GGGGGCGGGGGTCAGTAGCAGTAGCCGAGGCAAAAGTAACAGCACGAAGTCAACGGGGAAGGGAACAGAC
GCCGCACCGCAAGTTCGGCGGCAGACCCGTCTCCACTCTCTGGGCGCAGTCAATATGGCCAGCGCCCGAA
CACCGCCCACTAGAAAGACAACACGTACAGCTCTGGCTGCATCTGCAGCTGCATCTACTTTAGAGGATGC
CTCTTTGATCGTCGAGGAGCGTCCCAAAAGACAGTCGGCCAACATAGCTATGAGCAAGATGATGAAGACG
CCCTTCAAACAGAATGTTCCATCCAACATCAGTATAAAGACAACTCCTCCTAAAAGGGGGCGAAGAGACA
GTGTTGCAGCTGCCGCCACACGCAGTAAACTGCTGGAAAGAAGAGCTACAATTGCTGCTCCTTTAAAACA
TATGGATGATGACAGTGACCAGGATGAAGAGGATCAGGAAGAGCAGGAGTCTGAAGAAGATACCGAGGGC
GAGGAAGCAAATGCCACTGTAGACGACGACGAGGAGGGGGAGGAGGAGTTGGCGTCACTTGACGAAGAGA
CCATACAAACCGGATCGCAAACAAATGATGAAGAAGACGATGACGAGGAAGAAGTTGGTGAAGAGGAAAT
GGTTGATATTGATACTGAAGATTCAGAGGCAGATGTCAAATCCAGCTCCACCTATGGTACAGCGGCAGAT
GGTAAGCCCGAAGAAGCCGAAAGCTTGGATGGCTGGGATGCACACGACCAGGTGCAGGACACCACAATGA
CTAGCTCCACCTACTACAATGTCAGCGAGGAATCAGACACGGATGAGCATCACGATAGCAAGGCGGAGGC
TAAAGAGCCGCCGCAAAATTCCGATAAGAGCGACGAGAGCGAGGCTGGTGGACACACACCACGTACAAGG
TCGCGCGGCACAGTAAAGATCAATCTGTGGACCCTGGACGTGAGTCCCGTAGCAAACGCATTGAATAAAA
GCAGCGCCAATAGGAGCCTCAAAAAAGCACCAAGGACTGAGTCCACGCCAAAGGAGTCTCAGAGCGAGCC
AAGGCGAAAGATTACTCAGCCAAAGCTGCCGAAGAAAGAAGAAACTAACAACAAATCTAACAGCAATATC
GGCACCTTACACCGCTGGATATCGAAGTCCCCCCGTGTAATGCTTCGATCCACACCTGGTACGGCAACGA
GCGCTAGCTCATCAGCAGCAGTCAGTGGTGTTTCGGGAGGAAATGCCTCCTCGAGCGGAACAGCCAGG
