>Addgene plasmid #39750 | KHBD00734 | addgene partial sequence | sequence record 52458 | M13-Rev 5'-CAGGAAACAGCTATGACC-3'
AATAATGATTTTATTTTGACTGATAGTGACCTGTTCGTTGCAACAAATTGATAAGCAATGCTTTCTTATA
ATGCCAACTTTGTACAAGAAAGTTGGCAACCTGGCTGTTCCGCTCGAGGAGGCATTTCCTCCCGAAACAC
CACTGACTGCTGCTGATGAGCTAGCGCTCGTTGCCGTACCAGGTGTGGATCGAAGCATTACACGGGGGGA
CTTCGATATCCAGCGGTGTAAGGTGCCGATATTGCTGTTAGATTTGTTGTTAGTTTCTTCTTTCTTCGGC
AGCTTTGGCTGAGTAATCTTTCGCCTTGGCTCGCTCTGAGACTCCTTTGGCGTGGACTCAGTCCTTGGTG
CTTTTTTGAGGCTCCTATTGGCGCTGCTTTTATTCAATGCGTTTGCTACGGGACTCACGTCCAGGGTCCA
CAGATTGATCTTTACTGTGCCGCGCGACCTTGTACGTGGTGTGTGTCCAACAGCCTCGCTCTCGTCGCTC
TTATCGGAATTTTGCGGCGGCTCTTTAGCCTCCGCCTTGCTATCGTGATGCTCATCCGTGTCTGATTCCT
CGCTGACATTGTAGTAGGTGGAGCTAGTCATTGTGGTGTCCTGCACCTGGTCGTGTGCATCCCAGCCATC
CAAGCTTTCGGCTTCTTCGGGCTTACCATCTGCCGCTGTACCATAGGTGGAGCTGGATTTGACATCTGCC
TCTGAATCTTCAGTATCAATATCAACCATTTCCTCTTCACCAACTTCTTCCTCGTCATCGTCTTCTTCAT
CATTTGTTTGCGATCCGGTTTGTATGGTCTCTTCGTCAAGTGA
