[The description below was written by a language model from this plasmid's Addgene catalogue record.]
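Description:
KHBD00734 is a Gateway entry-type clone built in the pDONR221 backbone, carrying the open reading frame of the Drosophila melanogaster gene domino (dom, CG9696). It is a bacterial cloning plasmid rather than an expression vector. It is maintained at high copy number in standard E. coli cloning strains such as DH5alpha and is selected with kanamycin. The backbone without insert is listed as about 2.5 kb, and the insert is about 7.5 kb, so the ORF makes up most of the plasmid. No feature table accompanies the record, so the exact positions of the recombination sites and other backbone elements cannot be confirmed here.

The insert was introduced by Gateway cloning. In a pDONR221-derived clone, this normally leaves the ORF flanked by attL recombination sites, so it can be moved by an LR reaction into any compatible destination vector. The record lists no promoter, consistent with the plasmid's role as a shuttle for the coding sequence, with expression signals supplied by the destination vector. The depositor notes that ORFs in this collection were cloned open-ended, without a stop codon, which permits in-frame C-terminal fusions to tags or functional domains after transfer. M13 forward and reverse primer sites flanking the cassette are given for sequence verification.

The clone belongs to a collection of Drosophila ORFs associated with a publication on automated screening of protein–DNA interactions at Drosophila regulatory elements. This suggests its intended use is as a source of the domino coding sequence for building fusion constructs for such interaction assays. The record indicates it is available under academic and nonprofit terms only.
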