Addgene plasmid #39750: KHBD00734
Depositing lab: Bart Deplancke. Depositing organization: Swiss Federal Institute of Technology (EPFL). Publication: Automated protein-DNA interaction screening of Drosophila regulatory elements. Korneel Hens, Jean-Daniel Feuz, Alina Isakova, Antonina Lagovitina, Andreas Massouras, Julien Bryois, Patrick Callaerts, Susan E. Celniker, Bart Deplancke. Nat Methods. 2011 Oct 30;8(12):1065-70. 10.1038/nmeth.1763 PubMed 22037703.
Backbone
  Vector backbone: pDONR221
  Backbone manufacturer: Invitrogen
  Backbone size w/o insert (bp): 2536
  Vector type: Gateway DONR vector
Growth in bacteria
  Bacterial resistance: Kanamycin, 50 μg/mL
  Growth temperature: 37°C
  Growth strain: DH5alpha
  Copy number: High Copy
Gene/Insert
  Gene/Insert name: CG9696 (alt names: FBgn0020306; dom; domino)
  Species: D. melanogaster (fly)
  Insert size (bp): 7488
  Entrez Gene: dom (a.k.a. Dmel_CG9696, 27/4, CG9696, DOM, DOM-A, Dmel\CG9696, Dom, DomA, Domino, anon-WO0172774.190, dDom, dEP400, l(2)81/8, l(2)k02704, l(2)k08108, p400)
  Promoter: none
  Cloning method: Gateway Cloning
  Sequencing primers: 5′ M13-F20; 3′ M13R
Terms and licenses: Academic/Nonprofit Terms; Industry Terms: Not Available to Industry
Depositor comments: Please note that the ORFs in this collection were cloned open-ended (without a stop codon).
How to cite: KHBD00734 was a gift from Bart Deplancke (Addgene plasmid # 39750 ; http://n2t.net/addgene:39750 ; RRID:Addgene_39750)
